>Addgene plasmid #208088 | pLV_PGK_LTB4R(T308A) | addgene full sequence | sequence record 410786 | Addgene NGS Result
GGAAGGGCTAATTCACTCCCAAAGAAGACAAGATATCCTTGATCTGTGGATCTACCACACACAAGGCTAC
TTCCCTGATTAGCAGAACTACACACCAGGGCCAGGGGTCAGATATCCACTGACCTTTGGATGGTGCTACA
AGCTAGTACCAGTTGAGCCAGATAAGGTAGAAGAGGCCAATAAAGGAGAGAACACCAGCTTGTTACACCC
TGTGAGCCTGCATGGGATGGATGACCCGGAGAGAGAAGTGTTAGAGTGGAGGTTTGACAGCCGCCTAGCA
TTTCATCACGTGGCCCGAGAGCTGCATCCGGAGTACTTCAAGAACTGCTGATATCGAGCTTGCTACAAGG
GACTTTCCGCTGGGGACTTTCCAGGGAGGCGTGGCCTGGGCGGGACTGGGGAGTGGCGAGCCCTCAGATC
CTGCATATAAGCAGCTGCTTTTTGCCTGTACTGGGTCTCTCTGGTTAGACCAGATCTGAGCCTGGGAGCT
CTCTGGCTAACTAGGGAACCCACTGCTTAAGCCTCAATAAAGCTTGCCTTGAGTGCTTCAAGTAGTGTGT
GCCCGTCTGTTGTGTGACTCTGGTAACTAGAGATCCCTCAGACCCTTTTAGTCAGTGTGGAAAATCTCTA
GCAGTGGCGCCCGAACAGGGACTTGAAAGCGAAAGGGAAACCAGAGGAGCTCTCTCGACGCAGGACTCGG
CTTGCTGAAGCGCGCACGGCAAGAGGCGAGGGGCGGCGACTGGTGAGTACGCCAAAAATTTTGACTAGCG
GAGGCTAGAAGGAGAGAGATGGGTGCGAGAGCGTCAGTATTAAGCGGGGGAGAATTAGATCGCGATGGGA
AAAAATTCGGTTAAGGCCAGGGGGAAAGAAAAAATATAAATTAAAACATATAGTATGGGCAAGCAGGGAG
CTAGAACGATTCGCAGTTAATCCTGGCCTGTTAGAAACATCAGAAGGCTGTAGACAAATACTGGGACAGC
TACAACCATCCCTTCAGACAGGATCAGAAGAACTTAGATCATTATATAATACAGTAGCAACCCTCTATTG
TGTGCATCAAAGGATAGAGATAAAAGACACCAAGGAAGCTTTAGACAAGATAGAGGAAGAGCAAAACAAA
AGTAAGACCACCGCACAGCAAGCGGCCGGCCGCTGATCTTCAGACCTGGAGGAGGAGATATGAGGGACAA
TTGGAGAAGTGAATTATATAAATATAAAGTAGTAAAAATTGAACCATTAGGAGTAGCACCCACCAAGGCA
AAGAGAAGAGTGGTGCAGAGAGAAAAAAGAGCAGTGGGAATAGGAGCTTTGTTCCTTGGGTTCTTGGGAG
CAGCAGGAAGCACTATGGGCGCAGCGTCAATGACGCTGACGGTACAGGCCAGACAATTATTGTCTGGTAT
AGTGCAGCAGCAGAACAATTTGCTGAGGGCTATTGAGGCGCAACAGCATCTGTTGCAACTCACAGTCTGG
GGCATCAAGCAGCTCCAGGCAAGAATCCTGGCTGTGGAAAGATACCTAAAGGATCAACAGCTCCTGGGGA
TTTGGGGTTGCTCTGGAAAACTCATTTGCACCACTGCTGTGCCTTGGAATGCTAGTTGGAGTAATAAATC
TCTGGAACAGATTTGGAATCACACGACCTGGATGGAGTGGGACAGAGAAATTAACAATTACACAAGCTTA
ATACACTCCTTAATTGAAGAATCGCAAAACCAGCAAGAAAAGAATGAACAAGAATTATTGGAATTAGATA
AATGGGCAAGTTTGTGGAATTGGTTTAACATAACAAATTGGCTGTGGTATATAAAATTATTCATAATGAT
AGTAGGAGGCTTGGTAGGTTTAAGAATAGTTTTTGCTGTACTTTCTATAGTGAATAGAGTTAGGCAGGGA
TATTCACCATTATCGTTTCAGACCCACCTCCCAACCCCGAGGGGACCCGACAGGCCCGAAGGAATAGAAG
AAGAAGGTGGAGAGAGAGACAGAGACAGATCCATTCGATTAGTGAACGGATCTCGACGGTATCGCCTTTA
AAAGAAAAGGGGGGATTGGGGGGTACAGTGCAGGGGAAAGAATAGTAGACATAATAGCAACAGACATACA
AACTAAAGAATTACAAAAACAAATTACAAAAATTCAAAATTTTCGGGTTTATTACAGGGACAGCAGAGAT
CCAGTTTATCGATCCACGGGGTTGGGGTTGCGCCTTTTCCAAGGCAGCCCTGGGTTTGCGCAGGGACGCG
GCTGCTCTGGGCGTGGTTCCGGGAAACGCAGCGGCGCCGACCCTGGGTCTCGCACATTCTTCACGTCCGT
TCGCAGCGTCACCCGGATCTTCGCCGCTACCCTTGTGGGCCCCCCGGCGACGCTTCCTGCTCCGCCCCTA
AGTCGGGAAGGTTCCTTGCGGTTCGCGGCGTGCCGGACGTGACAAACGGAAGCCGCACGTCTCACTAGTA
CCCTCGCAGACGGACAGCGCCAGGGAGCAATGGCAGCGCGCCGACCGCGATGGGCTGTGGCCAATAGCGG
CTGCTCAGCAGGGCGCGCCGAGAGCAGCGGCCGGGAAGGGGCGGTGCGGGAGGCGGGGTGTGGGGCGGTA
GTGTGGGCCCTGTTCCTGCCCGCGCGGTGTTCCGCATTCTGCAAGCCTCCGGAGCGCACGTCGGCAGTCG
GCTCCCTCGTTGACCGAATCACCGACCTCTCTCCCCAGGACGCGGGATCCGCCACCATGAACACTACATC
TTCTGCAGCACCCCCCTCACTAGGTGTAGAGTTCATCTCTCTGCTGGCTATCATCCTGCTGTCAGTGGCG
CTGGCTGTGGGGCTTCCCGGCAACAGCTTTGTGGTGTGGAGTATCCTGAAAAGGATGCAGAAGCGCTCTG
TCACTGCCCTGATGGTGCTGAACCTGGCCCTGGCCGACCTGGCCGTATTGCTCACTGCTCCCTTTTTCCT
TCACTTCCTGGCCCAAGGCACCTGGAGTTTTGGACTGGCTGGTTGCCGCCTGTGTCACTATGTCTGCGGA
GTCAGCATGTACGCCAGCGTCCTGCTTATCACGGCCATGAGTCTAGACCGCTCACTGGCGGTGGCCCGCC
CCTTTGTGTCCCAGAAGCTACGCACCAAGGCGATGGCCCGGCGGGTGCTGGCAGGCATCTGGGTGTTGTC
CTTTCTGCTGGCCACACCCGTCCTCGCGTACCGCACAGTAGTGCCCTGGAAAACGAACATGAGCCTGTGC
TTCCCGCGGTACCCCAGCGAAGGGCACCGGGCCTTCCATCTAATCTTCGAGGCTGTCACGGGCTTCCTGC
TGCCCTTCCTGGCTGTGGTGGCCAGCTACTCGGACATAGGGCGTCGGCTACAGGCCCGGCGCTTCCGCCG
CAGCCGCCGCACCGGCCGCCTGGTGGTGCTCATCATCCTGACCTTCGCCGCCTTCTGGCTGCCCTACCAC
GTGGTGAACCTGGCTGAGGCGGGCCGCGCGCTGGCCGGCCAGGCCGCCGGGTTAGGGCTCGTGGGGAAGC
GGCTGAGCCTGGCCCGCAACGTGCTCATCGCACTCGCCTTCCTGAGCAGCAGCGTGAACCCCGTGCTGTA
CGCGTGCGCCGGCGGCGGCCTGCTGCGCTCGGCGGGCGTGGGCTTCGTCGCCAAGCTGCTGGAGGGCGCG
GGCTCCGAGGCGTCCAGCACGCGCCGCGGGGGCAGCCTGGGCCAGACCGCTAGGAGCGGCCCCGCCGCTC
TGGAGCCCGGCCCTTCCGAGAGCCTCACTGCCTCCAGCCCTCTCAAGTTAAACGAACTGAACTAAGCGGC
CGCTCTAGAGTCGACGGGCCGCGGTAACAATTGTTAACTAACTTAAGCTAGCAACGGTTTCCCTCTAGCG
GGATCAATTCCGCCCCCCCCCCCTAACGTTACTGGCCGAAGCCGCTTGGAATAAGGCCGGTGTGCGTTTG
TCTATATGTTATTTTCCACCATATTGCCGTCTTTTGGCAATGTGAGGGCCCGGAAACCTGGCCCTGTCTT
CTTGACGAGCATTCCTAGGGGTCTTTCCCCTCTCGCCAAAGGAATGCAAGGTCTGTTGAATGTCGTGAAG
GAAGCAGTTCCTCTGGAAGCTTCTTGAAGACAAACAACGTCTGTAGCGACCCTTTGCAGGCAGCGGAACC
CCCCACCTGGCGACAGGTGCCTCTGCGGCCAAAAGCCACGTGTATAAGATACACCTGCAAAGGCGGCACA
ACCCCAGTGCCACGTTGTGAGTTGGATAGTTGTGGAAAGAGTCAAATGGCTCTCCTCAAGCGTATTCAAC
AAGGGGCTGAAGGATGCCCAGAAGGTACCCCATTGTATGGGATCTGATCTGGGGCCTCGGTGCACATGCT
TTACATGTGTTTAGTCGAGGTTAAAAAAACGTCTAGGCCCCCCGAACCACGGGGACGTGGTTTTCCTTTG
AAAAACACGATAATACCATGAAAAAGCCTGAACTCACCGCGACGTCTGTCGAGAAGTTTCTGATCGAAAA
GTTCGACAGCGTCTCCGACCTGATGCAGCTCTCGGAGGGCGAAGAATCTCGTGCTTTCAGCTTCGATGTA
GGAGGGCGTGGATATGTCCTGCGGGTAAATAGCTGCGCCGATGGTTTCTACAAAGATCGTTATGTTTATC
GGCACTTTGCATCGGCCGCGCTCCCGATTCCGGAAGTGCTTGACATTGGGGAATTCAGCGAGAGCCTGAC
CTATTGCATCTCCCGCCGTGCACAGGGTGTCACGTTGCAAGACCTGCCTGAAACCGAACTGCCCGCTGTT
CTGCAGCCGGTCGCGGAGGCCATGGATGCGATCGCTGCGGCCGATCTTAGCCAGACGAGCGGGTTCGGCC
CATTCGGACCGCAAGGAATCGGTCAATACACTACATGGCGTGATTTCATATGCGCGATTGCTGATCCCCA
TGTGTATCACTGGCAAACTGTGATGGACGACACCGTCAGTGCGTCCGTCGCGCAGGCTCTCGATGAGCTG
ATGCTTTGGGCCGAGGACTGCCCCGAAGTCCGGCACCTCGTGCACGCGGATTTCGGCTCCAACAATGTCC
TGACGGACAATGGCCGCATAACAGCGGTCATTGACTGGAGCGAGGCGATGTTCGGGGATTCCCAATACGA
GGTCGCCAACATCTTCTTCTGGAGGCCGTGGTTGGCTTGTATGGAGCAGCAGACGCGCTACTTCGAGCGG
AGGCATCCGGAGCTTGCAGGATCGCCGCGGCTCCGGGCGTATATGCTCCGCATTGGTCTTGACCAACTCT
ATCAGAGCTTGGTTGACGGCAATTTCGATGATGCAGCTTGGGCGCAGGGTCGATGCGACGCAATCGTCCG
ATCCGGAGCCGGGACTGTCGGGCGTACACAAATCGCCCGCAGAAGCGCGGCCGTCTGGACCGATGGCTGT
GTAGAAGTACTCGCCGATAGTGGAAACCGACGCCCCAGCACTCGTCCGAGGGCAAAGGAATAGCCCGGGC
GGGGCGCGTCTGGAACAATCAACCTCTGGATTACAAAATTTGTGAAAGATTGACTGGTATTCTTAACTAT
GTTGCTCCTTTTACGCTATGTGGATACGCTGCTTTAATGCCTTTGTATCATGCTATTGCTTCCCGTATGG
CTTTCATTTTCTCCTCCTTGTATAAATCCTGGTTGCTGTCTCTTTATGAGGAGTTGTGGCCCGTTGTCAG
GCAACGTGGCGTGGTGTGCACTGTGTTTGCTGACGCAACCCCCACTGGTTGGGGCATTGCCACCACCTGT
CAGCTCCTTTCCGGGACTTTCGCTTTCCCCCTCCCTATTGCCACGGCGGAACTCATCGCCGCCTGCCTTG
CCCGCTGCTGGACAGGGGCTCGGCTGTTGGGCACTGACAATTCCGTGGTGTTGTCGGGGAAGCTGACGTC
CTTTCCATGGCTGCTCGCCTGTGTTGCCACCTGGATTCTGCGCGGGACGTCCTTCTGCTACGTCCCTTCG
GCCCTCAATCCAGCGGACCTTCCTTCCCGCGGCCTGCTGCCGGCTCTGCGGCCTCTTCCGCGTCTTCGCC
TTCGCCCTCAGACGAGTCGGATCTCCCTTTGGGCCGCCTCCCCGCCTGGAATTAATTCTGCAGTCGAGAC
CTAGAAAAACATGGAGCAATCACAAGTAGCAATACAGCAGCTACCAATGCTGATTGTGCCTGGCTAGAAG
CACAAGAGGAGGAGGAGGTGGGTTTTCCAGTCACACCTCAGGTACCTTTAAGACCAATGACTTACAAGGC
AGCTGTAGATCTTAGCCACTTTTTAAAAGAAAAGAGGGGACTGGAAGGGCTAATTCACTCCCAACGAAGA
CAAGATATCCTTGATCTGTGGATCTACCACACACAAGGCTACTTCCCTGATTAGCAGAACTACACACCAG
GGCCAGGGGTCAGATATCCACTGACCTTTGGATGGTGCTACAAGCTAGTACCAGTTGAGCCAGATAAGGT
AGAAGAGGCCAATAAAGGAGAGAACACCAGCTTGTTACACCCTGTGAGCCTGCATGGGATGGATGACCCG
GAGAGAGAAGTGTTAGAGTGGAGGTTTGACAGCCGCCTAGCATTTCATCACGTGGCCCGAGAGCTGCATC
CGGAGTACTTCAAGAACTGCTGATATCGAGCTTGCTACAAGGGACTTTCCGCTGGGGACTTTCCAGGGAG
GCGTGGCCTGGGCGGGACTGGGGAGTGGCGAGCCCTCAGATCCTGCATATAAGCAGCTGCTTTTTGCCTG
TACTGGGTCTCTCTGGTTAGACCAGATCTGAGCCTGGGAGCTCTCTGGCTAACTAGGGAACCCACTGCTT
AAGCCTCAATAAAGCTTGCCTTGAGTGCTTCAAGTAGTGTGTGCCCGTCTGTTGTGTGACTCTGGTAACT
AGAGATCCCTCAGACCCTTTTAGTCAGTGTGGAAAATCTCTAGCAGTAGTAGTTCATGTCATCTTATTAT
TCAGTATTTATAACTTGCAAAGAAATGAATATCAGAGAGTGAGAGGCCTTGACATTGCTAGCGTTTACCG
TCGACCTCTAGCTAGAGCTTGGCGTAATCATGGTCATAGCTGTTTCCTGTGTGAAATTGTTATCCGCTCA
CAATTCCACACAACATACGAGCCGGAAGCATAAAGTGTAAAGCCTGGGGTGCCTAATGAGTGAGCTAACT
CACATTAATTGCGTTGCGCTCACTGCCCGCTTTCCAGTCGGGAAACCTGTCGTGCCAGCTGCATTAATGA
ATCGGCCAACGCGCGGGGAGAGGCGGTTTGCGTATTGGGCGCTCTTCCGCTTCCTCGCTCACTGACTCGC
TGCGCTCGGTCGTTCGGCTGCGGCGAGCGGTATCAGCTCACTCAAAGGCGGTAATACGGTTATCCACAGA
ATCAGGGGATAACGCAGGAAAGAACATGTGAGCAAAAGGCCAGCAAAAGGCCAGGAACCGTAAAAAGGCC
GCGTTGCTGGCGTTTTTCCATAGGCTCCGCCCCCCTGACGAGCATCACAAAAATCGACGCTCAAGTCAGA
GGTGGCGAAACCCGACAGGACTATAAAGATACCAGGCGTTTCCCCCTGGAAGCTCCCTCGTGCGCTCTCC
TGTTCCGACCCTGCCGCTTACCGGATACCTGTCCGCCTTTCTCCCTTCGGGAAGCGTGGCGCTTTCTCAT
AGCTCACGCTGTAGGTATCTCAGTTCGGTGTAGGTCGTTCGCTCCAAGCTGGGCTGTGTGCACGAACCCC
CCGTTCAGCCCGACCGCTGCGCCTTATCCGGTAACTATCGTCTTGAGTCCAACCCGGTAAGACACGACTT
ATCGCCACTGGCAGCAGCCACTGGTAACAGGATTAGCAGAGCGAGGTATGTAGGCGGTGCTACAGAGTTC
TTGAAGTGGTGGCCTAACTACGGCTACACTAGAAGAACAGTATTTGGTATCTGCGCTCTGCTGAAGCCAG
TTACCTTCGGAAAAAGAGTTGGTAGCTCTTGATCCGGCAAACAAACCACCGCTGGTAGCGGTGGTTTTTT
TGTTTGCAAGCAGCAGATTACGCGCAGAAAAAAAGGATCTCAAGAAGATCCTTTGATCTTTTCTACGGGG
TCTGACGCTCAGTGGAACGAAAACTCACGTTAAGGGATTTTGGTCATGAGATTATCAAAAAGGATCTTCA
CCTAGATCCTTTTAAATTAAAAATGAAGTTTTAAATCAATCTAAAGTATATATGAGTAAACTTGGTCTGA
CAGTTACCAATGCTTAATCAGTGAGGCACCTATCTCAGCGATCTGTCTATTTCGTTCATCCATAGTTGCC
TGACTCCCCGTCGTGTAGATAACTACGATACGGGAGGGCTTACCATCTGGCCCCAGTGCTGCAATGATAC
CGCGAGACCCACGCTCACCGGCTCCAGATTTATCAGCAATAAACCAGCCAGCCGGAAGGGCCGAGCGCAG
AAGTGGTCCTGCAACTTTATCCGCCTCCATCCAGTCTATTAATTGTTGCCGGGAAGCTAGAGTAAGTAGT
TCGCCAGTTAATAGTTTGCGCAACGTTGTTGCCATTGCTACAGGCATCGTGGTGTCACGCTCGTCGTTTG
GTATGGCTTCATTCAGCTCCGGTTCCCAACGATCAAGGCGAGTTACATGATCCCCCATGTTGTGCAAAAA
AGCGGTTAGCTCCTTCGGTCCTCCGATCGTTGTCAGAAGTAAGTTGGCCGCAGTGTTATCACTCATGGTT
ATGGCAGCACTGCATAATTCTCTTACTGTCATGCCATCCGTAAGATGCTTTTCTGTGACTGGTGAGTACT
CAACCAAGTCATTCTGAGAATAGTGTATGCGGCGACCGAGTTGCTCTTGCCCGGCGTCAATACGGGATAA
TACCGCGCCACATAGCAGAACTTTAAAAGTGCTCATCATTGGAAAACGTTCTTCGGGGCGAAAACTCTCA
AGGATCTTACCGCTGTTGAGATCCAGTTCGATGTAACCCACTCGTGCACCCAACTGATCTTCAGCATCTT
TTACTTTCACCAGCGTTTCTGGGTGAGCAAAAACAGGAAGGCAAAATGCCGCAAAAAAGGGAATAAGGGC
GACACGGAAATGTTGAATACTCATACTCTTCCTTTTTCAATATTATTGAAGCATTTATCAGGGTTATTGT
CTCATGAGCGGATACATATTTGAATGTATTTAGAAAAATAAACAAATAGGGGTTCCGCGCACATTTCCCC
GAAAAGTGCCACCTGACGTCGACGGATCGGGAGATCAACTTGTTTATTGCAGCTTATAATGGTTACAAAT
AAAGCAATAGCATCACAAATTTCACAAATAAAGCATTTTTTTCACTGCATTCTAGTTGTGGTTTGTCCAA
ACTCATCAATGTATCTTATCATGTCTGGATCAACTGGATAACTCAAGCTAACCAAAATCATCCCAAACTT
CCCACCCCATACCCTATTACCACTGCCAATTACCTGTGGTTTCATTTACTCTAAACCTGTGATTCCTCTG
AATTATTTTCATTTTAAAGAAATTGTATTTGTTAAATATGTACTACAAACTTAGTAGTT
Features (pLannotate 1.2.2; 22 found; start..end, strand, type, name):
    376..633     +  LTR            5' LTR (truncated): truncated 5' long terminal repeat (LTR) from HIV-1
    680..805     +  misc_feature   HIV-1 Ψ: packaging signal of human immunodeficiency virus type 1
    789..1127    +  CDS            HIV-1 gag (fragment): gag protein from human immunodeficiency virus 1; gag
   1302..1535    +  misc_feature   RRE: The Rev response element (RRE) of HIV-1 allows for Rev-dependent mRNA export from the nucleus to the cytoplasm.
   1912..2012    +  CDS            Rev (fragment): human immunodeficiency virus 1 (HIV-1) Rev protein; rev; enhances nuclear export of unspliced and incompletely spliced viral mRNAs
   2027..2142    +  misc_feature   cPPT/CTS: central polypurine tract and central termination sequence of HIV-1 (lacking the first T)
   2188..2698    +  promoter       hPGK promoter: human phosphoglycerate kinase 1 promoter
   2717..3772    +  CDS            LTB4R: LT4R1_HUMAN - Also known as BLT, BLT1, BLTR, CMKRL1, GPR16, P2RY7. Experimental evidence at protein level: Swiss-Prot protein existence level 1. Receptor for extracellular ATP > UTP and ADP. The activity of this receptor is mediated by G proteins which activate a phosphatidylinositol-calcium second messenger system. May be the cardiac P2Y receptor involved in the regulation of cardiac muscle contraction through modulation of L-type calcium currents. Is a receptor for leukotriene B4, a potent chemoattractant involved in inflammation and immune response. From Homo sapiens (Human).
   3864..4425    +  misc_feature   IRES: internal ribosome entry site (IRES) of the encephalomyocarditis virus (EMCV)
   4428..5453    +  CDS            HygR: aminoglycoside phosphotransferase from E. coli; aph(4)-Ia; confers resistance to hygromycin
   5477..6065    +  misc_feature   WPRE: woodchuck hepatitis virus posttranscriptional regulatory element
   6082..6600    +  CDS            nef (fragment): NEF_HV1BR - Experimental evidence at protein level: Swiss-Prot protein existence level 1. Extracellular Nef protein targets CD4(+) T-lymphocytes for apoptosis by interacting with CXCR4 surface receptors (PubMed:14990729). From Human immunodeficiency virus type 1 group M subtype B (isolate BRU/LAI) (HIV-1).
   6648..6905    +  LTR            5' LTR (truncated): truncated 5' long terminal repeat (LTR) from HIV-1
   7057..7073    -  protein_bind   lac operator: The lac repressor binds to the lac operator to inhibit transcription in E. coli. This inhibition can be relieved by adding lactose or isopropyl-β-D-thiogalactopyranoside (IPTG). lac repressor encoded by lacI
   7081..7111    -  promoter       lac promoter: promoter for the E. coli lac operon
   7126..7147    -  protein_bind   CAP binding site: CAP binding activates transcription in the presence of cAMP. E. coli catabolite activator protein
   7160..7252    -  CDS            lacI (fragment): lac repressor; lacI; The lac repressor binds to the lac operator to inhibit transcription in E. coli. This inhibition can be relieved by adding lactose or isopropyl-β-D-thiogalactopyranoside (IPTG).
   7435..8023    -  rep_origin     ori: high-copy-number ColE1/pMB1/pBR322/pUC origin of replication
   8194..9054    -  CDS            AmpR: β-lactamase; bla; confers resistance to ampicillin, carbenicillin, and related antibiotics
   9055..9159    -  promoter       AmpR promoter: bla
   9207..9341    +  polyA_signal   SV40 poly(A) signal: SV40 polyadenylation signal
   9508..328     +  CDS            nef (fragment) (across the origin): NEF_HV1BR - Experimental evidence at protein level: Swiss-Prot protein existence level 1. Extracellular Nef protein targets CD4(+) T-lymphocytes for apoptosis by interacting with CXCR4 surface receptors (PubMed:14990729). From Human immunodeficiency virus type 1 group M subtype B (isolate BRU/LAI) (HIV-1).
