[The description below was written by a language model from this plasmid's Addgene catalogue record and pLannotate feature annotations shown in this document.]
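Description:
pLV_PGK_LTB4R(T308A) is a second-generation lentiviral transfer plasmid of about 9.5 kb for stable mammalian expression of a point mutant of the human leukotriene B4 receptor LTB4R (also known as BLT1), a G protein-coupled chemoattractant receptor. In bacteria it is maintained through a high-copy ColE1/pUC-type origin and selected with ampicillin via the β-lactamase gene. The backbone also carries remnants of a lac promoter/operator region. The viral portion is bounded by two HIV-1 long terminal repeats, both annotated as truncated and each preceded by a nef-derived fragment. Between them lie the Ψ packaging signal with an adjoining gag fragment, the Rev response element for Rev-dependent nuclear export of the genomic RNA, and the cPPT/CTS element, which aids nuclear import of the reverse-transcribed genome. Packaging and envelope functions are not encoded and must be supplied in trans.

The payload is a single bicistronic cassette driven by the human PGK promoter, a moderate, broadly active constitutive promoter. It transcribes the LTB4R coding sequence, a roughly 1.06 kb insert with threonine 308 replaced by alanine, placed by Gibson assembly between retained BamHI and NotI sites. An EMCV IRES and the hygromycin phosphotransferase gene follow, so receptor expression and hygromycin resistance come from the same mRNA, and drug selection enriches for receptor-expressing cells. A WPRE downstream enhances transcript stability and expression. No epitope tag or fluorescent reporter is annotated.

The record gives the purpose only as mammalian expression of the T308A receptor and does not state the functional consequence of the mutation. The associated study compares signaling dynamics among neutrophil chemoattractant receptors.
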