Addgene plasmid #208088: pLV_PGK_LTB4R(T308A)
Purpose: Mammalian expression of the human LTB4 receptor LTB4R with the T308A mutation.
Depositing lab: Sean R Collins. Depositing organization: University of California, Davis. Publication: Signaling dynamics distinguish high- and low-priority neutrophil chemoattractant receptors. Lundgren SM, Rocha-Gregg BL, Akdogan E, Mysore MN, Hayes S, Collins SR. Sci Signal. 2023 Oct 3;16(805):eadd1845. doi: 10.1126/scisignal.add1845. Epub 2023 Oct 3. PubMed 37788324.
Backbone
  Vector backbone: pLenti 2nd gen
  Vector type: Mammalian Expression, Lentiviral
  Selectable markers: Hygromycin
Growth in bacteria
  Bacterial resistance: Ampicillin, 100 μg/mL
  Growth temperature: 30°C
  Growth strain: NEB Stable
  Copy number: Unknown
Gene/Insert
  Gene/Insert name: LTB4R(T308A) (alt name: LTB4R)
  Species: H. sapiens (human)
  Insert size (bp): 1059
  Mutation: T308A
  Entrez Gene: LTB4R (a.k.a. BLT1, BLTR, CMKRL1, GPR16, LTB4R1, LTBR1, P2RY7, P2Y7)
  Promoter: PGK
  Cloning method: Gibson Cloning
  Sequencing primers: 5′ tgttccgcattctgcaagc; 3′ cctcacattgccaaaagacg
Resource information
  A portion of this plasmid was derived from a plasmid made by: The wild-type LTB4R sequence was obtained from the Harvard plasmid repository (plasmid #HsCD00003892)
Terms and licenses: Academic/Nonprofit Terms; Industry Terms: Not Available to Industry
Depositor comments: 5' Cloning Site: BamHI (not destroyed); 3' Cloning Site: NotI (not destroyed)
How to cite: pLV_PGK_LTB4R(T308A) was a gift from Sean R Collins (Addgene plasmid # 208088 ; http://n2t.net/addgene:208088 ; RRID:Addgene_208088)
